>Addgene plasmid #26521 | pBL12.1-1020HH-1 | depositor partial sequence | sequence record 12549 | Author sequence
TTTGAAGATGAATTTGAAAATTTTTTTTATTCTACTTATTGGAATTTTCGTAACTTGTGTTACTAGTTAT
CTTTCTGACGGGACCAGTTTGGAAAATTTCGATGATTTGGAATCAAATTCCGATTACATGAAACGATATT
CGTATTTGAAAGGCGGTATCAGATGGAAAAAACCAAATTATAGAAATAATAGATATTTAAAAGGTGGAAT
AAGATGGAAAAGAAGAAACTATTTGAAGGGCGGATTAAGATTTTAATTCCAGCGACATCGATTATATTTT
ATTAAGAACAAGATATTGTAAATTAATTATTTGTTTGAACATTACAGAACTAAATATAATGAAATGTAAC
