>Addgene plasmid #26521 | pBL12.1-1020HH-1 | addgene partial sequence | sequence record 32730 | 26521 with T3
ATACGACTCACTATAGGTTTGTTTTTTTTTGTTACATTTCATTATATTTAGTTCTGTAATGTTCAAACAA
ATAATTAATTTACAATATCTTGTTCTTAATAAAATATAATCGATGTCGCTGGAATTAAAATCTTAATCCG
CCCTTCAAATAGTTTCTTCTTTTCCATCTTATTCCACCTTTTAAATATCTATTATTTCTATAATTTGGTT
TTTTCCATCTGATACCGCCTTTCAAATACGAATATCGTTTCATGTAATCGGAATTTGATTCCAAATCATC
GAAATTTTCCAAACTGGTCCCGTCAGAAAGATAACTAGTAACACAAGTTACGAAAATTCCAATAAGTAGA
ATAAAAAAAGGTCACTTCTATAGTGTCACCTAAATCTCCCTATAGTGAGTCGTATTAGNTTCCGTCGCGC
CTAGCATAACCCCTTGGGGCCTCTAAACGGGTCTTGAGGGGTTTTTTGACGCGTGCTTCCTCGCTCACTG
ACTCGCTGCGCTCGGTCGTTCGGCTGCGGCGAGCGGTATCAGCTCACTCAAAGGCGGTAATACGGTTATC
CACAGAATCAGGGGATAACGCAGGAAAGAACATGTGAGCAAAAGGCCAGCAAAAGGCCAGGAACCGTAAA
AAGGCCGCGTTGCTGGCGTTTTTCCATAGGCTCCGCCCCCCTGACGAGCATCACAAAAAA
