>Addgene plasmid #26521 | pBL12.1-1020HH-1 | addgene partial sequence | sequence record 32731 | 26521 with SP6
CGTAACTTGTGTTACTAGTTATCTTTCTGACGGGACCAGTTTGGAAAATTTCGATGATTTGGAATCAAAT
TCCGATTACATGAAACGATATTCGTATTTGAAAGGCGGTATCAGATGGAAAAAACCAAATTATAGAAATA
ATAGATATTTAAAAGGTGGAATAAGATGGAAAAGAAGAAACTATTTGAAGGGCGGATTAAGATTTTAATT
CCAGCGACATCGATTATATTTTATTAAGAACAAGATATTGTAAATTAATTATTTGTTTGAACATTACAGA
ACTAAATATAATGAAATGTAACAAAAAAAAACAAACCTATAGTGAGTCGTATTAATTCGGATCCGCGAAG
GTCTCCCTTTAGTGAGGGTTAATTCTCCCTATAGTGAGTCGTATTAGGATCCGGCGCGCCTAGCATAACC
CCTTGGGGCCTCTAAACGGGTCTTGAGGGGTTTTTTGACGCGTCGATTTCGGCCTATTGGTTAAAAAATG
AGCTGATTTAACAAAAATTTAACGCGAATTTTAACAAAATTCAGGGCGCAAGGGCTGCTAAAGGAAGCGG
AACACGTAGAAAGCCAGTCCGCAGAAACGGTGCTGACCCCGGATGAATGTCAGCTACTGGGCTATCTGGA
CAAGGGAAAACGCAAGCGCAAAGAGAAAGCAGGTAGCTTGCAGTGGGCTTACATGGCGATAGCTAGACTG
GGCGGTTTTATGGACAGCAAGCGAACCGGAATTGCCAGCTGGGGCGCCCTCTGGTAAGGNTGGGAAGCCC
TGCAAAGTAAACTGGATGGCTTTCTTGCCGCCAATGATCTGATG
