[The description below was written by a language model from this plasmid's Addgene catalogue record.]
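Description:
pBL12.1-1020HH-1 is an RNAi-type plasmid built on the pJC53.2 backbone (about 3.2 kb without insert) and carrying a roughly 350 bp cDNA fragment of the gene designated 1020HH-1 from the planarian Schmidtea mediterranea. It is maintained as a high-copy plasmid in standard E. coli cloning strains, with selection on both ampicillin and kanamycin. The record does not include a feature table, so the origin of replication and the exact arrangement of the resistance cassettes are not stated.

The fragment was inserted at Eam1105I sites on both sides, and both sites were destroyed in the process. This is consistent with TA-style cloning, in which Eam1105I digestion of the vector leaves single-nucleotide 3′ overhangs that accept a PCR product, though the record lists the method only as restriction enzyme cloning. The listed sequencing primers, SP6 on the 5′ side and T3 on the 3′ side, indicate that phage RNA polymerase promoter sequences flank the cloning site. Such flanking promoters typically allow in vitro transcription of either strand of the insert, for making double-stranded RNA for knockdown or strand-specific riboprobes for in situ hybridization. The full promoter layout of the backbone is not given, however, and neither is the orientation of the insert.

The construct comes from a genome-wide study of peptide hormones and their role in planarian germline development, which suggests that 1020HH-1 is one of the candidate genes examined there. The record supports its use as a template for RNAi reagents, and probably expression probes, directed against this planarian transcript.
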