Addgene plasmid #26521: pBL12.1-1020HH-1
Depositing lab: Phillip Newmark. Depositing organization: University of Illinois at Urbana-Champaign. Publication: Genome-wide analyses reveal a role for peptide hormones in planarian germline development. Collins JJ, Hou X, Romanova EV, Lambrus BG, Miller CM, Saberi A, Sweedler JV, Newmark PA. PLoS Biol. 2010 . 8(10):e1000509. 10.1371/journal.pbio.1000509 PubMed 20967238.
Backbone
  Vector backbone: pJC53.2
  Backbone size w/o insert (bp): 3240
  Vector type: RNAi
Growth in bacteria
  Bacterial resistance: Ampicillin and Kanamycin, 100 & 50 μg/mL
  Growth temperature: 37°C
  Growth strain: DH5alpha
  Copy number: High Copy
Gene/Insert
  Gene/Insert name: 1020HH-1
  Species: S. mediterranea (planarian)
  Insert size (bp): 350
  GenBank ID: GU295180
  Cloning method: Restriction Enzyme; 5′ cloning site Eam1105I (destroyed during cloning); 3′ cloning site Eam1105I (destroyed during cloning)
  Sequencing primers: 5′ Sp6; 3′ T3
Terms and licenses: Academic/Nonprofit Terms; Industry Terms: Not Available to Industry
How to cite: pBL12.1-1020HH-1 was a gift from Phillip Newmark (Addgene plasmid # 26521 ; http://n2t.net/addgene:26521 ; RRID:Addgene_26521)
